Addgene plasmid #161885: pDest-665 (attR4-attR2)
Purpose: (Empty Backbone) Multisite Gateway (attR4-attR2) vector for lentivirus production
Depositing lab: Dominic Esposito. Depositing organization: National Cancer Institute (NCI). Publication: Combinatorial assembly of clone libraries using site-specific recombination. Wall VE, Garvey LA, Mehalko JL, Procter LV, Esposito D. Methods Mol Biol. 2014;1116:193-208. doi: 10.1007/978-1-62703-764-8_14. PubMed 24395366.
Backbone
  Vector backbone: pFUGW
  Vector type: Lentiviral
  Selectable markers: Hygromycin
Growth in bacteria
  Bacterial resistance: Chloramphenicol and Ampicillin, 25 & 100 μg/mL
  Growth temperature: 30°C
  Growth strain: ccdB Survival
  Copy number: High Copy
Gene/Insert
  Gene/Insert name: None
Terms and licenses: Academic/Nonprofit Terms; Industry Terms: Not Available to Industry
How to cite: pDest-665 (attR4-attR2) was a gift from Dominic Esposito (Addgene plasmid # 161885 ; http://n2t.net/addgene:161885 ; RRID:Addgene_161885)
