[The description below was written by a language model from this plasmid's Addgene catalogue record and pLannotate feature annotations shown in this document.]
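Description:
pDest-665 (attR4-attR2) is an empty Multisite Gateway destination vector for lentivirus production, built on the pFUGW lentiviral backbone. It is a 9,675 nt high-copy plasmid carrying a ColE1/pUC-type origin and an ampicillin resistance gene in the backbone, along with an f1 origin, an SV40 origin and residual lac/lacZα, T3 and T7 cloning-vector elements. Because the Gateway cassette contains the ccdB toxin gene together with a chloramphenicol resistance gene, the unrecombined plasmid is maintained under dual chloramphenicol and ampicillin selection in a ccdB-tolerant E. coli strain.

The viral portion has an RSV promoter fused to a truncated HIV-1 5' LTR, which drives the genomic transcript. This is followed by the Ψ packaging signal with a gag fragment, the RRE for Rev-dependent nuclear export, and the cPPT/CTS. Downstream lies the Gateway cassette (CmR and ccdB flanked by recombination sites). The automated annotation labels these sites as attB4/attR2 fragments and attR1, but the catalogue name identifies them as attR4 and attR2. In an LR reaction the cassette is replaced by entry-clone elements, and loss of ccdB provides counter-selection for recombinants. No promoter is annotated immediately upstream of the cassette, so a promoter would presumably be supplied by one of the entry clones in the multisite assembly, though the record does not say so. After the cassette come a WPRE, which enhances transcript expression, a mouse PGK promoter driving a hygromycin resistance gene for selecting transduced mammalian cells, a truncated 3' LTR and an SV40 polyadenylation signal. The vector is intended for combinatorial assembly of lentiviral expression clones.
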