Features (pLannotate 1.2.2; 34 found; start..end, strand, type, name):
     26..130     +  promoter       AmpR promoter: bla
    131..991     +  CDS            AmpR: β-lactamase; bla; confers resistance to ampicillin, carbenicillin, and related antibiotics
   1162..1750    +  rep_origin     ori: high-copy-number ColE1/pMB1/pBR322/pUC origin of replication
   1933..2025    +  CDS            lacI (fragment): lac repressor; lacI; The lac repressor binds to the lac operator to inhibit transcription in E. coli. This inhibition can be relieved by adding lactose or isopropyl-β-D-thiogalactopyranoside (IPTG).
   2038..2059    +  protein_bind   CAP binding site: CAP binding activates transcription in the presence of cAMP. E. coli catabolite activator protein
   2074..2104    +  promoter       lac promoter: promoter for the E. coli lac operon
   2112..2128    +  protein_bind   lac operator: The lac repressor binds to the lac operator to inhibit transcription in E. coli. This inhibition can be relieved by adding lactose or isopropyl-β-D-thiogalactopyranoside (IPTG). lac repressor encoded by lacI
   2173..2191    +  promoter       T3 promoter: promoter for bacteriophage T3 RNA polymerase
   2219..2445    +  promoter       RSV promoter: Rous sarcoma virus enhancer/promoter
   2446..2626    +  LTR            5' LTR (truncated): truncated 5' long terminal repeat (LTR) from HIV-1
   2673..2798    +  misc_feature   HIV-1 Ψ: packaging signal of human immunodeficiency virus type 1
   2782..3145    +  CDS            HIV-1 gag (fragment): gag protein from human immunodeficiency virus 1; gag
   3291..3524    +  misc_feature   RRE: The Rev response element (RRE) of HIV-1 allows for Rev-dependent mRNA export from the nucleus to the cytoplasm.
   3901..4001    +  CDS            Rev (fragment): human immunodeficiency virus 1 (HIV-1) Rev protein; rev; enhances nuclear export of unspliced and incompletely spliced viral mRNAs
   4020..4136    +  misc_feature   cPPT/CTS: central polypurine tract and central termination sequence of HIV-1
   4150..4170    +  protein_bind   attB4: mutant version of attB; core recombination site for the Gateway® BP reaction BP Clonase™
   4164..4273    +  protein_bind   attR2 (fragment): mutant version of attR; recombination site for the Gateway® LR reaction LR Clonase™
   4298..4328    +  promoter       lac UV5 promoter: E. coli lac promoter with an "up" mutation
   4352..4381    +  promoter       cat promoter (fragment): promoter of the E. coli cat gene encoding chloramphenicol acetyltransferase
   4382..5041    +  CDS            CmR: chloramphenicol acetyltransferase; cat; confers resistance to chloramphenicol
   5199..5357    +  CDS            ccdA (fragment): CCDA_ECO57 - Also known as H, letA. Experimental evidence at protein level: Swiss-Prot protein existence level 1. Antitoxin component of a type II toxin-antitoxin (TA) system which inhibits the post-segregational killing (PSK) of plasmid-free cells, also referred to as a plasmid addiction system. Binds to and blocks the activity of CcdB; will also remove bound CcdB protein from the CcdB-GyrA complex by forming a CcdA-CcdB complex, a process termed rejuvenation. Functions as a transcriptional corepressor for the ccdAB operon, repression also requires CcdB (By similarity). From Escherichia coli
   5362..5664    +  CDS            ccdB: CCDB_ECOLI - Also known as G, letB, letD. Experimental evidence at protein level: Swiss-Prot protein existence level 1. Toxic component of a type II toxin-antitoxin (TA) system, functioning in plasmid maintainence. Responsible for the post- segregational killing (PSK) of plasmid-free cells, also referred to as a plasmid addiction system. Half-life of over 2 hours. Cell killing by CcdB is accompanied by filamentation, defects in chromosome and plasmid segregation, defects in cell division, formation of anucleate cells, decreased DNA synthesis and plasmid loss. Interferes with the activity of DN
   5708..5832    -  protein_bind   attR1: mutant version of attR; recombination site for the Gateway® LR reaction LR Clonase™
   5852..6440    +  misc_feature   WPRE: woodchuck hepatitis virus posttranscriptional regulatory element
   6496..6995    +  promoter       PGK promoter: mouse phosphoglycerate kinase 1 promoter
   7013..8038    +  CDS            HygR: aminoglycoside phosphotransferase from E. coli; aph(4)-Ia; confers resistance to hygromycin
   8056..8334    +  CDS            yokD (fragment): YOKD_BACSU - Experimental evidence at protein level: Swiss-Prot protein existence level 1. May contribute to antibiotic resistance. From Bacillus subtilis (strain 168).
   8342..8479    +  CDS            nef (fragment): NEF_HV1LA - Experimental evidence at protein level: Swiss-Prot protein existence level 1. Extracellular Nef protein targets CD4(+) T-lymphocytes for apoptosis by interacting with CXCR4 surface receptors. From Human immunodeficiency virus type 1 group M subtype B (isolate Lai) (HIV-1).
   8465..8645    +  LTR            5' LTR (truncated): truncated 5' long terminal repeat (LTR) from HIV-1
   8717..8838    +  polyA_signal   SV40 poly(A) signal: SV40 polyadenylation signal
   8878..9013    +  rep_origin     SV40 ori: SV40 origin of replication
   9034..9052    -  promoter       T7 promoter: promoter for bacteriophage T7 RNA polymerase
   9060..9215    +  CDS            lacZα (fragment): LacZα fragment of β-galactosidase; lacZ fragment
   9220..9648    +  rep_origin     f1 ori (sequence partly withheld): f1 bacteriophage origin of replication; arrow indicates direction of (+) strand synthesis
>Addgene plasmid #161885 | pDest-665 (attR4-attR2) | addgene full sequence | sequence record 322119 | Addgene NGS Result
AGGTGGCACTTTTCGGGGAAATGTGCGCGGAACCCCTATTTGTTTATTTTTCTAAATACATTCAAATATG
TATCCGCTCATGAGACAATAACCCTGATAAATGCTTCAATAATATTGAAAAAGGAAGAGTATGAGTATTC
AACATTTCCGTGTCGCCCTTATTCCCTTTTTTGCGGCATTTTGCCTTCCTGTTTTTGCTCACCCAGAAAC
GCTGGTGAAAGTAAAAGATGCTGAAGATCAGTTGGGTGCACGAGTGGGTTACATCGAACTGGATCTCAAC
AGCGGTAAGATCCTTGAGAGTTTTCGCCCCGAAGAACGTTTTCCAATGATGAGCACTTTTAAAGTTCTGC
TATGTGGCGCGGTATTATCCCGTATTGACGCCGGGCAAGAGCAACTCGGTCGCCGCATACACTATTCTCA
GAATGACTTGGTTGAGTACTCACCAGTCACAGAAAAGCATCTTACGGATGGCATGACAGTAAGAGAATTA
TGCAGTGCTGCCATAACCATGAGTGATAACACTGCGGCCAACTTACTTCTGACAACGATCGGAGGACCGA
AGGAGCTAACCGCTTTTTTGCACAACATGGGGGATCATGTAACTCGCCTTGATCGTTGGGAACCGGAGCT
GAATGAAGCCATACCAAACGACGAGCGTGACACCACGATGCCTGTAGCAATGGCAACAACGTTGCGCAAA
CTATTAACTGGCGAACTACTTACTCTAGCTTCCCGGCAACAATTAATAGACTGGATGGAGGCGGATAAAG
TTGCAGGACCACTTCTGCGCTCGGCCCTTCCGGCTGGCTGGTTTATTGCTGATAAATCTGGAGCCGGTGA
GCGTGGGTCTCGCGGTATCATTGCAGCACTGGGGCCAGATGGTAAGCCCTCCCGTATCGTAGTTATCTAC
ACGACGGGGAGTCAGGCAACTATGGATGAACGAAATAGACAGATCGCTGAGATAGGTGCCTCACTGATTA
AGCATTGGTAACTGTCAGACCAAGTTTACTCATATATACTTTAGATTGATTTAAAACTTCATTTTTAATT
TAAAAGGATCTAGGTGAAGATCCTTTTTGATAATCTCATGACCAAAATCCCTTAACGTGAGTTTTCGTTC
CACTGAGCGTCAGACCCCGTAGAAAAGATCAAAGGATCTTCTTGAGATCCTTTTTTTCTGCGCGTAATCT
GCTGCTTGCAAACAAAAAAACCACCGCTACCAGCGGTGGTTTGTTTGCCGGATCAAGAGCTACCAACTCT
TTTTCCGAAGGTAACTGGCTTCAGCAGAGCGCAGATACCAAATACTGTTCTTCTAGTGTAGCCGTAGTTA
GGCCACCACTTCAAGAACTCTGTAGCACCGCCTACATACCTCGCTCTGCTAATCCTGTTACCAGTGGCTG
CTGCCAGTGGCGATAAGTCGTGTCTTACCGGGTTGGACTCAAGACGATAGTTACCGGATAAGGCGCAGCG
GTCGGGCTGAACGGGGGGTTCGTGCACACAGCCCAGCTTGGAGCGAACGACCTACACCGAACTGAGATAC
CTACAGCGTGAGCTATGAGAAAGCGCCACGCTTCCCGAAGGGAGAAAGGCGGACAGGTATCCGGTAAGCG
GCAGGGTCGGAACAGGAGAGCGCACGAGGGAGCTTCCAGGGGGAAACGCCTGGTATCTTTATAGTCCTGT
CGGGTTTCGCCACCTCTGACTTGAGCGTCGATTTTTGTGATGCTCGTCAGGGGGGCGGAGCCTATGGAAA
AACGCCAGCAACGCGGCCTTTTTACGGTTCCTGGCCTTTTGCTGGCCTTTTGCTCACATGTTCTTTCCTG
CGTTATCCCCTGATTCTGTGGATAACCGTATTACCGCCTTTGAGTGAGCTGATACCGCTCGCCGCAGCCG
AACGACCGAGCGCAGCGAGTCAGTGAGCGAGGAAGCGGAAGAGCGCCCAATACGCAAACCGCCTCTCCCC
GCGCGTTGGCCGATTCATTAATGCAGCTGGCACGACAGGTTTCCCGACTGGAAAGCGGGCAGTGAGCGCA
ACGCAATTAATGTGAGTTAGCTCACTCATTAGGCACCCCAGGCTTTACACTTTATGCTTCCGGCTCGTAT
GTTGTGTGGAATTGTGAGCGGATAACAATTTCACACAGGAAACAGCTATGACCATGATTACGCCAAGCGC
GCAATTAACCCTCACTAAAGGGAACAAAAGCTGGAGCTGCAAGCTTAATGTAGTCTTATGCAATACTCTT
GTAGTCTTGCAACATGGTAACGATGAGTTAGCAACATGCCTTACAAGGAGAGAAAAAGCACCGTGCATGC
CGATTGGTGGAAGTAAGGTGGTACGATCGTGCCTTATTAGGAAGGCAACAGACGGGTCTGACATGGATTG
GACGAACCACTGAATTGCCGCATTGCAGAGATATTGTATTTAAGTGCCTAGCTCGATACATAAACGGGTC
TCTCTGGTTAGACCAGATCTGAGCCTGGGAGCTCTCTGGCTAACTAGGGAACCCACTGCTTAAGCCTCAA
TAAAGCTTGCCTTGAGTGCTTCAAGTAGTGTGTGCCCGTCTGTTGTGTGACTCTGGTAACTAGAGATCCC
TCAGACCCTTTTAGTCAGTGTGGAAAATCTCTAGCAGTGGCGCCCGAACAGGGACTTGAAAGCGAAAGGG
AAACCAGAGGAGCTCTCTCGACGCAGGACTCGGCTTGCTGAAGCGCGCACGGCAAGAGGCGAGGGGCGGC
GACTGGTGAGTACGCCAAAAATTTTGACTAGCGGAGGCTAGAAGGAGAGAGATGGGTGCGAGAGCGTCAG
TATTAAGCGGGGGAGAATTAGATCGCGATGGGAAAAAATTCGGTTAAGGCCAGGGGGAAAGAAAAAATAT
AAATTAAAACATATAGTATGGGCAAGCAGGGAGCTAGAACGATTCGCAGTTAATCCTGGCCTGTTAGAAA
CATCAGAAGGCTGTAGACAAATACTGGGACAGCTACAACCATCCCTTCAGACAGGATCAGAAGAACTTAG
ATCATTATATAATACAGTAGCAACCCTCTATTGTGTGCATCAAAGGATAGAGATAAAAGACACCAAGGAA
GCTTTAGACAAGATAGAGGAAGAGCAAAACAAAAGTAAGACCACCGCACAGCAAGCGGCCGCTGATCTTC
AGACCTGGAGGAGGAGATATGAGGGACAATTGGAGAAGTGAATTATATAAATATAAAGTAGTAAAAATTG
AACCATTAGGAGTAGCACCCACCAAGGCAAAGAGAAGAGTGGTGCAGAGAGAAAAAAGAGCAGTGGGAAT
AGGAGCTTTGTTCCTTGGGTTCTTGGGAGCAGCAGGAAGCACTATGGGCGCAGCGTCAATGACGCTGACG
GTACAGGCCAGACAATTATTGTCTGGTATAGTGCAGCAGCAGAACAATTTGCTGAGGGCTATTGAGGCGC
AACAGCATCTGTTGCAACTCACAGTCTGGGGCATCAAGCAGCTCCAGGCAAGAATCCTGGCTGTGGAAAG
ATACCTAAAGGATCAACAGCTCCTGGGGATTTGGGGTTGCTCTGGAAAACTCATTTGCACCACTGCTGTG
CCTTGGAATGCTAGTTGGAGTAATAAATCTCTGGAACAGATTTGGAATCACACGACCTGGATGGAGTGGG
ACAGAGAAATTAACAATTACACAAGCTTAATACACTCCTTAATTGAAGAATCGCAAAACCAGCAAGAAAA
GAATGAACAAGAATTATTGGAATTAGATAAATGGGCAAGTTTGTGGAATTGGTTTAACATAACAAATTGG
CTGTGGTATATAAAATTATTCATAATGATAGTAGGAGGCTTGGTAGGTTTAAGAATAGTTTTTGCTGTAC
TTTCTATAGTGAATAGAGTTAGGCAGGGATATTCACCATTATCGTTTCAGACCCACCTCCCAACCCCGAG
GGGACCCGACAGGCCCGAAGGAATAGAAGAAGAAGGTGGAGAGAGAGACAGAGACAGATCCATTCGATTA
GTGAACGGATCTCGACGGTATCGGTTAACTTTTAAAAGAAAAGGGGGGATTGGGGGGTACAGTGCAGGGG
AAAGAATAGTAGACATAATAGCAACAGACATACAAACTAAAGAATTACAAAAACAAATTACAAAATTCAA
AATTTTATCGTCCAGATCACAACTTTGTATAGAAAAGTTGAACGAGAAACGTAAAATGATATAAATATCA
ATATATTAAATTAGATTTTGCATAAAAAACAGACTACATAATACTGTAAAACACAACATATCCAGTCACT
ATGGCGGCCGCATTAGGCACCCCAGGCTTTACACTTTATGCTTCCGGCTCGTATAATGTGTGGATTTTGA
GTTAGGATCCGTCGAGATTTTCAGGAGCTAAGGAAGCTAAAATGGAGAAAAAAATCACTGGATATACCAC
CGTTGATATATCCCAATGGCATCGTAAAGAACATTTTGAGGCATTTCAGTCAGTTGCTCAATGTACCTAT
AACCAGACCGTTCAGCTGGATATTACGGCCTTTTTAAAGACCGTAAAGAAAAATAAGCACAAGTTTTATC
CGGCCTTTATTCACATTCTTGCCCGCCTGATGAATGCTCATCCGGAATTCCGTATGGCAATGAAAGACGG
TGAGCTGGTGATATGGGATAGTGTTCACCCTTGTTACACCGTTTTCCATGAGCAAACTGAAACGTTTTCA
TCGCTCTGGAGTGAATACCACGACGATTTCCGGCAGTTTCTACACATATATTCGCAAGATGTGGCGTGTT
ACGGTGAAAACCTGGCCTATTTCCCTAAAGGGTTTATTGAGAATATGTTTTTCGTCTCAGCCAATCCCTG
GGTGAGTTTCACCAGTTTTGATTTAAACGTGGCCAATATGGACAACTTCTTCGCCCCCGTTTTCACCATG
GGCAAATATTATACGCAAGGCGACAAGGTGCTGATGCCGCTGGCGATTCAGGTTCATCATGCCGTTTGTG
ATGGCTTCCATGTCGGCAGAATGCTTAATGAATTACAACAGTACTGCGATGAGTGGCAGGGCGGGGCGTA
AACGCGTGGATCCGGCTTACTAAAAGCCAGATAACAGTATGCGTATTTGCGCGCACCGGTGCTAGCGTAT
ACCCGAAGTATGTCAAAAAGAGGTATGCTATGAAGCAGCGTATTACAGTGACAGTTGACAGCGACAGCTA
TCAGTTGCTCAAGGCATATATGATGTCAATATCTCCGGTCTGGTAAGCACAACCATGCAGAATGAAGCCC
GTCGTCTGCGTGCCGAACGCTGGAAAGCGGAAAATCAGGAAGGGATGGCTGAGGTCGCCCGGTTTATTGA
AATGAACGGCTCTTTTGCTGACGAGAACAGGGGCTGGTGAAATGCAGTTTAAGGTTTACACCTATAAAAG
AGAGAGCCGTTATCGTCTGTTTGTGGATGTACAGAGTGATATTATTGACACGCCCGGGCGACGGATGGTG
ATCCCCCTGGCCAGTGCACGTCTGCTGTCAGATAAAGTCTCCCGTGAACTTTACCCGGTGGTGCATATCG
GGGATGAAAGCTGGCGCATGATGACCACCGATATGGCCAGTGTGCCGGTCTCCGTTATCGGGGAAGAAGT
GGCTGATCTCAGCCACCGCGAAAATGACATCAAAAACGCCATTAACCTGATGTTCTGGGGAATATAAATG
TCAGGCTCCCTTATACACAGCCAGTCTGCAGGTCGACCATAGTGACTGGATATGTTGTGTTTTACAGTAT
TATGTAGTCTGTTTTTTATGCAAAATCTAATTTAATATATTGATATTTATATCATTTTACGTTTCTCGTT
CAACTTTCTTGTACAAAGTTGTGATGTGGCGGCCGCTCGACAATCAACCTCTGGATTACAAAATTTGTGA
AAGATTGACTGGTATTCTTAACTATGTTGCTCCTTTTACGCTATGTGGATACGCTGCTTTAATGCCTTTG
TATCATGCTATTGCTTCCCGTATGGCTTTCATTTTCTCCTCCTTGTATAAATCCTGGTTGCTGTCTCTTT
ATGAGGAGTTGTGGCCCGTTGTCAGGCAACGTGGCGTGGTGTGCACTGTGTTTGCTGACGCAACCCCCAC
TGGTTGGGGCATTGCCACCACCTGTCAGCTCCTTTCCGGGACTTTCGCTTTCCCCCTCCCTATTGCCACG
GCGGAACTCATCGCCGCCTGCCTTGCCCGCTGCTGGACAGGGGCTCGGCTGTTGGGCACTGACAATTCCG
TGGTGTTGTCGGGGAAGCTGACGTCCTTTCCATGGCTGCTCGCCTGTGTTGCCACCTGGATTCTGCGCGG
GACGTCCTTCTGCTACGTCCCTTCGGCCCTCAATCCAGCGGACCTTCCTTCCCGCGGCCTGCTGCCGGCT
CTGCGGCCTCTTCCGCGTCTTCGCCTTCGCCCTCAGACGAGTCGGATCTCCCTTTGGGCCGCCTCCCCGC
CTGGAATTCTGCAGATATCCGGACTAGTGATCTCTCGAGGTTAACGAATTCTACCGGGTAGGGGAGGCGC
TTTTCCCAAGGCAGTCTGGAGCATGCGCTTTAGCAGCCCCGCTGGGCACTTGGCGCTACACAAGTGGCCT
CTGGCCTCGCACACATTCCACATCCACCGGTAGGCGCCAACCGGCTCCGTTCTTTGGTGGCCCCTTCGCG
CCACCTTCTACTCCTCCCCTAGTCAGGAAGTTCCCCCCCGCCCCGCAGCTCGCGTCGTGCAGGACGTGAC
AAATGGAAGTAGCACGTCTCACTAGTCTCGTGCAGATGGACAGCACCGCTGAGCAATGGAAGCGGGTAGG
CCTTTGGGGCAGCGGCCAATAGCAGCTTTGCTCCTTCGCTTTCTGGGCTCAGAGGCTGGGAAGGGGTGGG
TCCGGGGGCGGGCTCAGGGGCGGGCTCAGGGGCGGGGCGGGCGCCCGAAGGTCCTCCGGAGGCCCGGCAT
TCTGCACGCTTCAAAAGCGCACGTCTGCCGCGCTGTTCTCCTCTTCCTCATCTCCGGGCCTTTCGACCTG
CATCCCGCCACCATGAAAAAGCCTGAACTCACCGCGACGTCTGTCGAGAAGTTTCTGATCGAAAAGTTCG
ACAGCGTCTCCGACCTGATGCAGCTCTCGGAGGGCGAAGAATCTCGTGCTTTCAGCTTCGATGTAGGAGG
GCGTGGATATGTCCTGCGGGTAAATAGCTGCGCCGATGGTTTCTACAAAGATCGTTATGTTTATCGGCAC
TTTGCATCGGCCGCGCTCCCGATTCCGGAAGTGCTTGACATTGGGGAATTCAGCGAGAGCCTGACCTATT
GCATCTCCCGCCGTGCACAGGGTGTCACGTTGCAAGACCTGCCTGAAACCGAACTGCCCGCTGTTCTGCA
GCCGGTCGCGGAGGCCATGGATGCGATCGCTGCGGCCGATCTTAGCCAGACGAGCGGGTTCGGCCCATTC
GGACCGCAAGGAATCGGTCAATACACTACATGGCGTGATTTCATATGCGCGATTGCTGATCCCCATGTGT
ATCACTGGCAAACTGTGATGGACGACACCGTCAGTGCGTCCGTCGCGCAGGCTCTCGATGAGCTGATGCT
TTGGGCCGAGGACTGCCCCGAAGTCCGGCACCTCGTGCACGCGGATTTCGGCTCCAACAATGTCCTGACG
GACAATGGCCGCATAACAGCGGTCATTGACTGGAGCGAGGCGATGTTCGGGGATTCCCAATACGAGGTCG
CCAACATCTTCTTCTGGAGGCCGTGGTTGGCTTGTATGGAGCAGCAGACGCGCTACTTCGAGCGGAGGCA
TCCGGAGCTTGCAGGATCGCCGCGGCTCCGGGCGTATATGCTCCGCATTGGTCTTGACCAACTCTATCAG
AGCTTGGTTGACGGCAATTTCGATGATGCAGCTTGGGCGCAGGGTCGATGCGACGCAATCGTCCGATCCG
GAGCCGGGACTGTCGGGCGTACACAAATCGCCCGCAGAAGCGCGGCCGTCTGGACCGATGGCTGTGTAGA
AGTACTCGCCGATAGTGGAAACCGACGCCCCAGCACTCGTCCGAGGGCAAAGGAATAGAGTAGATGCCGA
CCGAACAAGAGCTGATTTCGAGAACGCCTCAGCCAGCAACTCGCGCGAGCCTAGCAAGGCAAATGCGAGA
GAACGGCCTTACGCTTGGTGGCACAGTTCTCGTCCACAGTTCGCTAAGCTCGCTCGGCTGGGTCGCGGGA
GGGCCGGTCGCAGTGATTCAGGCCCTTCTGGATTGTGTTGGTCCCCAGGGCACGATTGTCATGCCCACGC
ACTCGGGTGATCTGACTGATCCCGCAGATTGGAGATCGCCGCCCGTGCCTGCCGATTGGGTGCAGATCCG
TCGAGGGCCCGGTACCTTTAAGACCAATGACTTACAAGGCAGCTGTAGATCTTAGCCACTTTTTAAAAGA
AAAGGGGGGACTGGAAGGGCTAGCTCACTCCCAACGAAGACAAGATCTGCTTTTTGCTTGTACTGGGTCT
CTCTGGTTAGACCAGATCTGAGCCTGGGAGCTCTCTGGCTAACTAGGGAACCCACTGCTTAAGCCTCAAT
AAAGCTTGCCTTGAGTGCTTCAAGTAGTGTGTGCCCGTCTGTTGTGTGACTCTGGTAACTAGAGATCCCT
CAGACCCTTTTAGTCAGTGTGGAAAATCTCTAGCAGTAGTAGTTCATGTCATCTTATTATTCAGTATTTA
TAACTTGCAAAGAAATGAATATCAGAGAGTGAGAGGAACTTGTTTATTGCAGCTTATAATGGTTACAAAT
AAAGCAATAGCATCACAAATTTCACAAATAAAGCATTTTTTTCACTGCATTCTAGTTGTGGTTTGTCCAA
ACTCATCAATGTATCTTATCATGTCTGGCTCTAGCTATCCCGCCCCTAACTCCGCCCATCCCGCCCCTAA
CTCCGCCCAGTTCCGCCCATTCTCCGCCCCATGGCTGACTAATTTTTTTTATTTATGCAGAGGCCGAGGC
CGCCTCGGCCTCTGAGCTATTCCAGAAGTAGTGAGGAGGCTTTTTTGGAGGCCTAGGGACGTACCCAATT
CGCCCTATAGTGAGTCGTATTACGCGCGCTCACTGGCCGTCGTTTTACAACGTCGTGACTGGGAAAACCC
TGGCGTTACCCAACTTAATCGCCTTGCAGCACATCCCCCTTTCGCCAGCTGGCGTAATAGCGAAGAGGCC
CGCACCGATCGCCCTTCCCAACAGTTGCGCAGCCTGAATGGCGAATGGG
[124 nt withheld, positions 9220-9343]
C
[91 nt withheld, positions 9345-9435]
A
[49 nt withheld, positions 9437-9485]
CCTTTGACGTTGGAGTCCACGTTCTTT
[37 nt withheld, positions 9513-9549]
ACCCTATCTCGGTCTATTCTTTTGATTTATAAGGGATTTTGCCGATTTCGGCCTATTGGTTAAAAAATGA
GCTGATTTAACAAAAATTTAACGCGAATTTTAACAAAATATTAACGCTTACAATTT
